Addgene plasmid #106263: pTS35.41
Purpose: Polycistronic expression of luc, ekivR using P2A
Depositing lab: Vera Meyer. Depositing organization: Technische Universitaet Berlin. Publication: Polycistronic gene expression in Aspergillus niger. Schuetze T, Meyer V. Microb Cell Fact. 2017 Sep 25;16(1):162. doi: 10.1186/s12934-017-0780-z. PubMed 28946884.
Backbone
  Vector backbone: pVG2.2
  Backbone manufacturer: Meyer et al. 2011 (PMID: 21378046)
  Backbone size w/o insert (bp): 7814
  Vector type: Luciferase, Synthetic Biology
  Selectable markers: pyrG
Growth in bacteria
  Bacterial resistance: Ampicillin, 100 μg/mL
  Growth temperature: 37°C
  Growth strain: DH5alpha
  Copy number: High Copy
Gene/Insert
  Gene/Insert name: luc-P2A-ekivR
  Promoter: Tet-On
  Cloning method: Gibson Cloning
  Sequencing primers: 5′ AAAGTCGAGCTCCCCATC; 3′ GCTGACATCGACACCAAC
Terms and licenses: Academic/Nonprofit Terms; Industry Terms: Not Available to Industry
How to cite: pTS35.41 was a gift from Vera Meyer (Addgene plasmid # 106263 ; http://n2t.net/addgene:106263 ; RRID:Addgene_106263)
