[The description below was written by a language model from this plasmid's Addgene catalogue record and pLannotate feature annotations shown in this document.]
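Description:
pTS35.41 is a roughly 11 kb E. coli–Aspergillus shuttle plasmid built on the pVG2.2 backbone for doxycycline/tetracycline-inducible, polycistronic expression in the filamentous fungus Aspergillus niger. The bacterial portion is pBluescript-like: a high-copy ColE1/pUC origin, an f1 origin, the β-lactamase gene for ampicillin selection, and remnants of the lacZα/MCS region flanked by T3 and T7 promoters. For the fungal host, the plasmid carries A. niger pyrG (orotidine-5'-phosphate decarboxylase), an auxotrophic marker. It is annotated as two adjacent segments, so the copy may be altered or interrupted, although the record does not explain this. No fungal replication origin is annotated, which is consistent with use as an integrating vector.

The payload is a complete Tet-On system on one plasmid. A fragment of the Aspergillus nidulans gpdA promoter, with its intron, constitutively drives rtTA-Advanced, the reverse tetracycline transactivator. In the presence of the inducer, rtTA binds a tetracycline response element with seven tetO copies, which is followed by a second gpdA intron-containing segment. This activates transcription of a single open reading frame, luc-P2A-ekivR, ending at the A. nidulans trpC terminator. The first cistron is firefly (Photinus pyralis) luciferase, and the second matches a ketoisovalerate reductase that reduces ketoisovalerate to hydroxyisovalerate, a precursor for cyclic depsipeptide biosynthesis. The P2A peptide named in the catalogue is not separately annotated but presumably lies in the short gap between the two coding regions. It causes ribosomal skipping, so two separate proteins arise from one mRNA.

The construct was made to test 2A-based polycistronic gene expression in A. niger, with luciferase giving a quantitative readout. The depositor and sequencing-derived records differ by only a few nucleotides and show the same feature set.
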