Features (pLannotate 1.2.2; 24 found; start..end, strand, type, name):
     24..128     +  promoter       AmpR promoter: bla
    129..989     +  CDS            AmpR: β-lactamase; bla; confers resistance to ampicillin, carbenicillin, and related antibiotics
   1160..1748    +  rep_origin     ori: high-copy-number ColE1/pMB1/pBR322/pUC origin of replication
   1931..2023    +  CDS            lacI (fragment): lac repressor; lacI; The lac repressor binds to the lac operator to inhibit transcription in E. coli. This inhibition can be relieved by adding lactose or isopropyl-β-D-thiogalactopyranoside (IPTG).
   2036..2057    +  protein_bind   CAP binding site: CAP binding activates transcription in the presence of cAMP. E. coli catabolite activator protein
   2072..2102    +  promoter       lac promoter: promoter for the E. coli lac operon
   2106..2128    +  protein_bind   lac operator (fragment): The lac repressor binds to the lac operator to inhibit transcription in E. coli. This inhibition can be relieved by adding lactose or isopropyl-β-D-thiogalactopyranoside (IPTG). lac repressor encoded by lacI
   2171..2189    +  promoter       T3 promoter: promoter for bacteriophage T3 RNA polymerase
   2202..2243    -  misc_feature   MCS (fragment): pBluescript multiple cloning site
   2243..2750    +  promoter       gpdA promoter (fragment): gpdA; promoter from the Aspergillus nidulans glyceraldehyde-3-phosphate dehydrogenase gene (Punt et al., 1990)
   2799..2914    +  intron         gpdA intron: gpdA; intron from the Aspergillus nidulans glyceraldehyde-3-phosphate dehydrogenase gene (Punt et al., 1990)
   2932..3678    +  CDS            rtTA-Advanced: improved tetracycline-controlled transactivator In the Tet-On® system, rtTA-Advanced binds to the Tet-responsive element and stimulates transcription only in the presence of tetracycline or doxycycline.
   4026..4296    +  protein_bind   tetracycline response element: contains seven copies of the tetracycline operator tetO tetracycline repressor TetR
   4366..4481    +  intron         gpdA intron: gpdA; intron from the Aspergillus nidulans glyceraldehyde-3-phosphate dehydrogenase gene (Punt et al., 1990)
   4501..4626    +  CDS            LUCI_PHOPY (fragment): Experimental evidence at protein level: Swiss-Prot protein existence level 1. Produces green light with a wavelength of 562 nm. From Photinus pyralis (Common eastern firefly) (Lampyris pyralis).
   4700..6238    +  CDS            LUCI_PHOPY (fragment): Experimental evidence at protein level: Swiss-Prot protein existence level 1. Produces green light with a wavelength of 562 nm. From Photinus pyralis (Common eastern firefly) (Lampyris pyralis).
   6332..7675    +  CDS            kivr: BEA2_BEABA - Experimental evidence at protein level: Swiss-Prot protein existence level 1. Ketoisovalerate reductase; part of the gene cluster that mediates the biosynthesis of beauvericin (BEA), a non-ribosomal cyclic hexadepsipeptide that shows antibiotic, antifungal, insecticidal, and cancer cell antiproliferative and antihaptotactic activity (PubMed:18804027, PubMed:19105175, PubMed:27449895). Ketoisovalerate reductase BEA2 catalyzes the NADPH-specific reduction of ketoisovaleric acid to hydroxyisovalerate, a precursor for beauvericin biosynthesis (PubMed:19105175, PubMed:27449895). The no
   7702..8096    +  terminator     trpC terminator (fragment): trpC; transcription terminator from the Aspergillus nidulans trpC gene (Punt et al., 1987)
   8778..9608    +  CDS            pyrG: PYRF_ASPNG - Also known as pyrA. Protein inferred from homology: Swiss-Prot protein existence level 3. From Aspergillus niger.
   9610..9681    +  CDS            pyrG (fragment): PYRF_ASPNG - Also known as pyrA. Protein inferred from homology: Swiss-Prot protein existence level 3. From Aspergillus niger.
  10328..10351   -  misc_feature   MCS (fragment): pBluescript multiple cloning site
  10360..10378   -  promoter       T7 promoter: promoter for bacteriophage T7 RNA polymerase
  10386..10541   +  CDS            lacZα (fragment): LacZα fragment of β-galactosidase; lacZ fragment
  10546..10974   +  rep_origin     f1 ori (sequence partly withheld): f1 bacteriophage origin of replication; arrow indicates direction of (+) strand synthesis
>Addgene plasmid #106263 | pTS35.41 | depositor full sequence | sequence record 201149 | Full Sequence
GTGGCACTTTTCGGGGAAATGTGCGCGGAACCCCTATTTGTTTATTTTTCTAAATACATTCAAATATGTA
TCCGCTCATGAGACAATAACCCTGATAAATGCTTCAATAATATTGAAAAAGGAAGAGTATGAGTATTCAA
CATTTCCGTGTCGCCCTTATTCCCTTTTTTGCGGCATTTTGCCTTCCTGTTTTTGCTCACCCAGAAACGC
TGGTGAAAGTAAAAGATGCTGAAGATCAGTTGGGTGCACGAGTGGGTTACATCGAACTGGATCTCAACAG
CGGTAAGATCCTTGAGAGTTTTCGCCCCGAAGAACGTTTTCCAATGATGAGCACTTTTAAAGTTCTGCTA
TGTGGCGCGGTATTATCCCGTATTGACGCCGGGCAAGAGCAACTCGGTCGCCGCATACACTATTCTCAGA
ATGACTTGGTTGAGTACTCACCAGTCACAGAAAAGCATCTTACGGATGGCATGACAGTAAGAGAATTATG
CAGTGCTGCCATAACCATGAGTGATAACACTGCGGCCAACTTACTTCTGACAACGATCGGAGGACCGAAG
GAGCTAACCGCTTTTTTGCACAACATGGGGGATCATGTAACTCGCCTTGATCGTTGGGAACCGGAGCTGA
ATGAAGCCATACCAAACGACGAGCGTGACACCACGATGCCTGTAGCAATGGCAACAACGTTGCGCAAACT
ATTAACTGGCGAACTACTTACTCTAGCTTCCCGGCAACAATTAATAGACTGGATGGAGGCGGATAAAGTT
GCAGGACCACTTCTGCGCTCGGCCCTTCCGGCTGGCTGGTTTATTGCTGATAAATCTGGAGCCGGTGAGC
GTGGGTCTCGCGGTATCATTGCAGCACTGGGGCCAGATGGTAAGCCCTCCCGTATCGTAGTTATCTACAC
GACGGGGAGTCAGGCAACTATGGATGAACGAAATAGACAGATCGCTGAGATAGGTGCCTCACTGATTAAG
CATTGGTAACTGTCAGACCAAGTTTACTCATATATACTTTAGATTGATTTAAAACTTCATTTTTAATTTA
AAAGGATCTAGGTGAAGATCCTTTTTGATAATCTCATGACCAAAATCCCTTAACGTGAGTTTTCGTTCCA
CTGAGCGTCAGACCCCGTAGAAAAGATCAAAGGATCTTCTTGAGATCCTTTTTTTCTGCGCGTAATCTGC
TGCTTGCAAACAAAAAAACCACCGCTACCAGCGGTGGTTTGTTTGCCGGATCAAGAGCTACCAACTCTTT
TTCCGAAGGTAACTGGCTTCAGCAGAGCGCAGATACCAAATACTGTCCTTCTAGTGTAGCCGTAGTTAGG
CCACCACTTCAAGAACTCTGTAGCACCGCCTACATACCTCGCTCTGCTAATCCTGTTACCAGTGGCTGCT
GCCAGTGGCGATAAGTCGTGTCTTACCGGGTTGGACTCAAGACGATAGTTACCGGATAAGGCGCAGCGGT
CGGGCTGAACGGGGGGTTCGTGCACACAGCCCAGCTTGGAGCGAACGACCTACACCGAACTGAGATACCT
ACAGCGTGAGCTATGAGAAAGCGCCACGCTTCCCGAAGGGAGAAAGGCGGACAGGTATCCGGTAAGCGGC
AGGGTCGGAACAGGAGAGCGCACGAGGGAGCTTCCAGGGGGAAACGCCTGGTATCTTTATAGTCCTGTCG
GGTTTCGCCACCTCTGACTTGAGCGTCGATTTTTGTGATGCTCGTCAGGGGGGCGGAGCCTATGGAAAAA
CGCCAGCAACGCGGCCTTTTTACGGTTCCTGGCCTTTTGCTGGCCTTTTGCTCACATGTTCTTTCCTGCG
TTATCCCCTGATTCTGTGGATAACCGTATTACCGCCTTTGAGTGAGCTGATACCGCTCGCCGCAGCCGAA
CGACCGAGCGCAGCGAGTCAGTGAGCGAGGAAGCGGAAGAGCGCCCAATACGCAAACCGCCTCTCCCCGC
GCGTTGGCCGATTCATTAATGCAGCTGGCACGACAGGTTTCCCGACTGGAAAGCGGGCAGTGAGCGCAAC
GCAATTAATGTGAGTTAGCTCACTCATTAGGCACCCCAGGCTTTACACTTTATGCTTCCGGCTCGTATGT
TGTGTGGAATTGTGAGCGGATAACAATTTCACACAGGAAACAGCTATGACCATGATTACGCCAAGCGCGC
AATTAACCCTCACTAAAGGGAACAAAAGCTGGGTACCGGGCCCCCCCTCGAGGTCGACGGTATCGATAAG
CTTCGGAGAATATGGAGCTTCATCGAATCACCGGCAGTAAGCGAAGGAGAATGTGAAGCCAGGGGTGTAT
AGCCGTCGGCGAAATAGCATGCCATTAACCTAGGTACAGAAGTCCAATTGCTTCCGATCTGGTAAAAGAT
TCACGAGATAGTACCTTCTCCGAAGTAGGTAGAGCGAGTACCCGGCGCGTAAGCTCCCTAATTGGCCCAT
CCGGCATCTGTAGGGCGTCCAAATATCGTGCCTCTCCTGCTTTGCCCGGTGTATGAAACCGGAAAGGCCG
CTCAGGAGCTGGCCAGCGGCGCAGACCGGGAACACAAGCTGGCAGTCGACCCATCCGGTGCTCTGCACTC
GACCTGCTGAGGTCCCTCAGTCCCTGGTAGGCAGCTTTGCCCCGTCTGTCCGCCCGGTGTGTCGGCGGGG
TTGACAAGGTCGTTGCGTCAGTCCAACATTTGTTGCCATATTTTCCTGCTCTCCCCACCAGCTGCTCTTT
TCTTTTCTCTTTCTTTTCCCATCTTCAGTATATTCATCTTCCCATCCAAGAACCTTTATTTCCCCTAAGT
AAGTACTTTGCTACATCCATACTCCATCCTTCCCATCCCTTATTCCTTTGAACCTTTCAGTTCGAGCTTT
CCCACTTCATCGCAGCTTGACTAACAGCTACCCCGCTTGAGCAGACATCACCGAATTCACCATGTCTAGA
CTGGACAAGAGCAAAGTCATAAACGGCGCTCTGGAATTACTCAATGGAGTCGGTATCGAAGGCCTGACGA
CAAGGAAACTCGCTCAAAAGCTGGGAGTTGAGCAGCCTACCCTGTACTGGCACGTGAAGAACAAGCGGGC
CCTGCTCGATGCCCTGCCAATCGAGATGCTGGACAGGCATCATACCCACTTCTGCCCCCTGGAAGGCGAG
TCATGGCAAGACTTTCTGCGGAACAACGCCAAGTCATTCCGCTGTGCTCTCCTCTCACATCGCGACGGGG
CTAAAGTGCATCTCGGCACCCGCCCAACAGAGAAACAGTACGAAACCCTGGAAAATCAGCTCGCGTTCCT
GTGTCAGCAAGGCTTCTCCCTGGAGAACGCACTGTACGCTCTGTCCGCCGTGGGCCACTTTACACTGGGC
TGCGTATTGGAGGAACAGGAGCATCAAGTAGCAAAAGAGGAAAGAGAGACACCTACCACCGATTCTATGC
CCCCACTTCTGAGACAAGCAATTGAGCTGTTCGACCGGCAGGGAGCCGAACCTGCCTTCCTTTTCGGCCT
GGAACTAATCATATGTGGCCTGGAGAAACAGCTAAAGTGCGAAAGCGGCGGGCCGGCCGACGCCCTTGAC
GATTTTGACTTAGACATGCTCCCAGCCGATGCCCTTGACGACTTTGACCTTGATATGCTGCCTGCTGACG
CTCTTGACGATTTTGACCTTGACATGCTCCCCGGGTAACTAAGTAAGGATCCACTAGTACAGCAGAAGAA
TCTCTCTCCGCTGTTGCTTCAGTGTCTGCCATGCATTAACTTCATCCTACTGTCCTACCCGCAGTACCCA
TTCACATTTGCGGCAGATACCAGGTTGTTTTCTATTCCCTCGGTTCTTCAGTTCTTCAGATATTACATTA
CTCGAGAAATTGGCGGCGATGCAGGAGTTTGGTTGGTTTTAATTGTTTCAGTCTCCTTGACCTGATTTGT
ATGACATGCAATGTTTCGACGGAAGACTATCTCGGTGAATATACGTCATGAATCATGCGGCCGCGCGTAT
CACGAGGCCCTTTCGTCTTCACTCGAGTTTACCACTCCCTATCAGTGATAGAGAAAAGTGAAAGTCGAGT
TTACCACTCCCTATCAGTGATAGAGAAAAGTGAAAGTCGAGTTTACCACTCCCTATCAGTGATAGAGAAA
AGTGAAAGTCGAGTTTACCACTCCCTATCAGTGATAGAGAAAAGTGAAAGTCGAGTTTACCACTCCCTAT
CAGTGATAGAGAAAAGTGAAAGTCGAGTTTACCACTCCCTATCAGTGATAGAGAAAAGTGAAAGTCGAGT
TTACCACTCCCTATCAGTGATAGAGAAAAGTGAAAGTCGAGCTCCCCATCTTCAGTATATTCATCTTCCC
ATCCAAGAACCTTTATTTCCCCTAAGTAAGTACTTTGCTACATCCATACTCCATCCTTCCCATCCCTTAT
TCCTTTGAACCTTTCAGTTCGAGCTTTCCCACTTCATCGCAGCTTGACTAACAGCTACCCCGCTTGAGCA
GACATCACCGTTTAAACACCATGGAGGACGCCAAGAACATCAAGAAGGGCCCCGCCCCCTTCTACCCCCT
CGAGGACGGCACCGCCGGCGAGCAGCTCCACAAGGCCATGAAGCGCTACGCCCTCGTCCCCGGCACCATC
GCCTTCGTAGGTTTCCTCCAGCTCTCGCCTCCAGCACCCGAGGCACACCTCGGGCATCTTCACAACAACA
GACACTGACATCTCATTCTCACAGACCGACGCCCACATCGAGGTCAACATCACCTACGCCGAGTACTTCG
AGATGTCCGTCCGCCTCGCCGAGGCCATGAAGCGCTACGGCCTCAACACCAACCACCGCATCGTCGTCTG
CTCCGAGAACTCCCTCCAGTTCTTCATGCCCGTCCTCGGCGCCCTCTTCATCGGCGTCGCCGTCGCCCCC
GCCAACGACATCTACAACGAGCGCGAGCTCCTCAACTCCATGAACATCTCCCAGCCCACCGTCGTCTTCG
TCTCCAAGAAGGGCCTCCAGAAGATCCTCAACGTCCAGAAGAAGCTCCCCATCATCCAGAAGATCATCAT
CATGGACTCCAAGACCGACTACCAGGGCTTCCAGTCCATGTACACCTTCGTCACCTCCCACCTCCCCCCC
GGCTTCAGCGAGTACGACTTCGTCCCCGAGTCCTTCGACCGCGACAAGACCATCGCCCTCATCATGAACT
CCTCCGGCTCCACCGGCCTCCCCAAGGGCGTCGCCCTCCCCCACCGCACCGCCTGCGTCCGCTTCTCCCA
CGCCCGCGACCCCATCTTCGGCAACCAGATCATCCCCGACACCGCCATCCTCTCCGTCGTCCCCTTCCAC
CACGGCTTCGGCATGTTCACCACCCTCGGCTACCTCATCTGCGGCTTCCGCGTCGTCCTCATGTACCGCT
TCGAGGAGGAGCTCTTCCTCCGCTCCCTCCAGGACTACAAGATCCAGTCCGCCCTCCTCGTCCCCACCCT
CTTCTCCTTCTTCGCCAAGTCCACCCTCATCGACAAGTACGACCTCTCCAACCTCCACGAGATCGCCTCC
GGCGGCGCCCCCCTCTCCAAGGAGGTCGGCGAGGCCGTCGCCAAGCGCTTCCACCTCCCCGGCATCCGCC
AGGGCTACGGCCTCACCGAGACCACCTCCGCCATCCTCATCACCCCCGAGGGCGACGACAAGCCCGGCGC
CGTCGGCAAGGTCGTCCCCTTCTTCGAGGCCAAGGTCGTCGACCTCGACACCGGCAAGACCCTCGGCGTC
AACCAGCGCGGCGAGCTCTGCGTCCGCGGCCCCATGATCATGTCCGGCTACGTCAACAACCCCGAGGCCA
CCAACGCCCTCATCGACAAGGACGGCTGGCTCCACTCCGGCGACATCGCCTACTGGGACGAGGACGAGCA
CTTCTTCATCGTCGACCGCCTCAAGTCCCTCATCAAGTACAAGGGCTACCAGGTCGCCCCCGCCGAGCTC
GAGTCCATCCTCCTCCAGCACCCCAACATCTTCGACGCCGGCGTCGCCGGCCTCCCCGACGACGACGCCG
GCGAGCTCCCCGCCGCCGTCGTCGTCCTCGAGCACGGCAAGACCATGACCGAGAAGGAGATCGTCGACTA
CGTCGCCTCCCAGGTCACCACCGCCAAGAAGCTCCGCGGCGGCGTCGTCTTCGTCGACGAGGTCCCCAAG
GGCCTCACCGGCAAGCTCGACGCCCGCAAGATCCGCGAGATCCTCATCAAGGCCAAGAAGGGCGGCAAGT
CCAAGCTCGGCTCCGGCGCCACCAACTTCTCCCTCCTGAAGCAGGCCGGTGACGTCGAGGAGAACCCCGG
CCCCATGGAAAAGCCTGTGGCCTCACAAGTCCACCCCAGCTGGCTAACAGCTCTTCTACCTGAATCCAGA
ATACCCCCCAAGCTGTTTGCCTGGTCCTCAGCCAACATCCGCCCAGCAAGCTCCTCCAAGCTCGGAGGCT
CTGCCACCAACATCCACCATGCAGAGTGTTCACATCCAACCCCAAACTCCACAGCAAGCTCTGAGCAGCG
CATCTTCATCGTTGGTCCCGGCAACATAGGTAGGCTCTACGCAAGCCACATGGTCCGCCGCCCAAATCCC
CTCCCCATCACTCTCGTCGTCCCCAGAAAGGAACTCCTATCGCAATGGGCAGGCTGTGAAGGCGTGGGCC
TTATAGACCCGGGTCGCGGCAAGGTCCTCAAAAGCAAGCGCTTCACCGTCGAGTGGTGGACGGAGACTAG
ACCACAGTATGGTCCTGTGAGAGAGGTGGCAGACGGAAAGAAGCTGCGCAACGTGTTCATATCCACAAAG
GCATCCGCTGGGCTGGCCGAGGCAGATCGTCTTCGTCGGTATTTGGGCAAGTGTAGTTCTGTCGTCTTTG
CGCAGAACGGAGTATGCAAGCTGTGGCCTCCTCATGGGCCGTTATACGTCGCCGGTCGATACCCTCCTGG
TGATGCTCCTACCTTCTCATCCTGCGTCGTGAATCATGGCGTTGCATCAGCGGGGCCTTTTCTGAGCATT
CACGCAGCTCCGGCAGATGCATCCATCGGACCTGTCCTCTGGCCTTCCCATCCGATGCCGCACAAGAAAC
CCCTGAACGACTTCTTCACAAGATACATTGCTACTACACCCTTCCTAAACACAAAGCAAGTTTCCTCTGG
TGAGCTCTGGCTTATTCAGCTGGAGAAACTTGTTACCAATGCCGCCATCAACCCCCTCACAGCTTTGCTA
CGCTGCAAAACGGGACAGCTGTTCACAACCCATGACCCCACAGACCCTCTTACGCGCGTGCTGGACAGGT
TGCTATGGCAGGCCAGCGCCGTGATTCAGGGTCTTATCAACCACGACGCGAGTGTCGACATCGTCGCTTC
CTACGCCGAGCACCTCCACCAGACCGAACCAAGCAGCGACTCAAGCCTTGTCGCAGTACGGACCAAGTTA
ACAGAGCGGTTCTCCCAGCCTACCTTGAGAGCGAAGCTATTCGCCTTTGGTCGCAAGATATACGAGCATC
GCAGCTCGATGCTTCAGGATGTTGAGGCCGGCAGGAAAACGGAGATAAGAGATTTCAACGGGTGGGTTGT
GGATATGGCGAGTTTTCTGGGGACGGGGCTGAATGTGAGCGTGCATCAGAGTTTGATTGTGCTGATTGAA
CGCGGTGAGGTTTTGAACAAGGATGAGTTGGCTAGGAGGACATTATAAGTTTAAACAGTAGATGCCGACC
GGGATCCACTTAACGTTACTGAAATCATCAAACAGCTTGACGAATCTGGATATAAGATCGTTGGTGTCGA
TGTCAGCTCCGGAGTTGAGACAAATGGTGTTCAGGATCTCGATAAGATACGTTCATTTGTCCAAGCAGCA
AAGAGTGCCTTCTAGTGATTTAATAGCTCCATGTCAACAAGAATAAAACGCGTTTCGGGTTTACCTCTTC
CAGATACAGCTCATCTGCAATGCATTAATGCATTGGACCTCGCAACCCTAGTACGCCCTTCAGGCTCCGG
CGAAGCAGAAGAATAGCTTAGCAGAGTCTATTTTCATTTTCGGGAGACGAGATCAAGCAGATCAACGGTC
GTCAAGAGACCTACGAGACTGAGGAATCCGCTCTTGGCTCCACGCGGGCGCGCCTCGGTCGCTCACTGTT
CCTTTACGGATATGTGTACTCCGGCAAGCCGCGGGGTCGCGGTCGTTTGTACGGCAGCTTCTACTTGCTT
GCACAGGGAGCTCTCTGGGGCTTGACGTCTTTTGGAGTTGCGAGGGAGTTGATTTCCTACTTCTAAGTTT
GGACTGAATCCGTGGTGTGATTGAGGTGATTGGCGATGTTTGGCTATACCAGCTATATGTAATAATCTCT
ACTGTATACTACTATTCAACGCATTTTACTATGCGTGCTGCTAGGGTCGGCAATGACAATGGCAATCTGA
CTGACGTGGTCTATTTCTCCATGTGCAGCAGGGAATACGAGCTCCAATGGACCTCGGGAGTGGCACAGTC
AATGGCAAGGAAACTCCGCCTTTGCAGGTGTGGCTGAACCCCACGGGTCGGAGGCGGAGCAATCCACCCC
CGATGTGGCTGGTGCGTGGAGGGGCTCGCGATGATTTTACTGAGCTTGCTTTTCTTGTCGACATTGAACA
TTGTCCTTGGTCTTCCTTCAGATTTAAGGGTCAGTCACTGCTACATTTCTCAGTAGTATCCGCGCACGTC
TCTGGATTTACGAATCAGGGTCCACCAGTCGAAACTTCGAACTACTCTCATTATACAATCCTCTTTCCAT
TCCCGCATTAACCCCTCCATCAACACCATGTCCTCCAAGTCGCAATTGACCTACACTGCCCGTGCCAGCA
AGCATCCCAATGCTCTGGCGAAGAGGCTGTTCGAGATTGCCGAGGCCAAGAAGACCAATGTGACTGTCTC
GGCTGACGTTACCACCACTAAGGAGCTACTAGATCTTGCTGACCGTAGGCCGACCCGCTACTCTGCCTGA
TTATGCTGCATGCAAACTTATTAACGGTGATACCGGACTGCAGGTCTCGGTCCCTACATTGCCGTGATCA
AAACCCACATCGATATCCTCTCTGATTTCAGCAACGAGACCATTGAGGGACTTAAGGCTCTCGCGCAGAA
GCACAACTTTCTCATCTTCGAGGACCGCAAGTTCATTGACATCGGCAACACGGTCCAGAAGCAATACCAC
GGCGGTACCCTCCGTATCTCGGAATGGGCCCACATCATCAACTGCAGCATTCTCCCTGGTGAGGGTATCG
TCGAGGCTCTCGCTCAGACGGCGTCTGCACCGGACTTCGCCTACGGCCCCGAACGCGGTCTGTTGATCTT
GGCAGAGATGACCTCTAAGGGCTCCTTGGCTACCGGCCAGTACACTACTTCCTCGGTCGATTATGCCCGG
AAATACAAGAACTTCGTTATGGGATTCGTGTCGACGCGCGCGTTGGGTGAGGTGCAGTCGGAAGTCAGCT
CTCCTTCGGATGAGGAGGACTTTGTGGTCTTCACGACTGGTGTGAACATTTCTTCCAAGGGAGATAAGCT
TGGTCAGCAGTACCAGACGCCCGGATCGGCTATCGGCCGGGGTGCTGACTTCATTATCGCGGGTCGCGGT
ATCTACGCCGCGCCGGATCGATCCGGTGCAGGCTGCGCAACAGTATCAGAAGGAGGGGTGGGAAGCCTAC
CTGGCCCGTGTCGGCGGAAACTAATACTATAAAAGGAGGATCGAAGTTCTGATGGTTATGAATGATATAG
AAATGCAACTTGCCGCAACGGATACGGAAGCGGAAACGGACCAATGTCGAGCACGGGTAGTCAGACTGCG
GCATCGGATGTCCAAACGGTATTGATCCTGCAGGCTACTATGGTGTGGCACAAGGATCAATGCGGTACGA
CGATTTGATGCAGATAAGCAGGCTGCGAAGTAGTAACTCTTGCGTAGAGAAAATGGCGACGGGTGGGCTG
ATAAGGGCGGTGATAAGCTTAATTGTCATCGCAGATAAGCACTGCTGTCTTGCATCCAAGTCAGCGTCAG
CAGAAATACGGGACTTCCGAAAGTATATGGCAAAATTAAAGAACTTGACTCTCCAGCAATGTTTTGCCCT
GACCGTCGCTAAAACGTTACTACCCCTATACCCGTCTGTTTGTCCCAGCCCGAGGCATTAGGTCTGACTG
ACAGCACGGCGCCATGCGGGCTTGGGACGCCATGTCCGTCGCGTGATAAGGGTTGATCCATGCAGCTACT
ATCCTTCCATCGTTCCATTCCCATCCTTGTCCTATCTCCATCCTTGAAACTTTACTAGTTTAGTTGGATG
CTCGAGCTTGCTCTCGGCTACTCCGTCGGCGCGCCTTGCGGCCGCCACCGCGGTGGAGCTCCAATTCGCC
CTATAGTGAGTCGTATTACGCGCGCTCACTGGCCGTCGTTTTACAACGTCGTGACTGGGAAAACCCTGGC
GTTACCCAACTTAATCGCCTTGCAGCACATCCCCCTTTCGCCAGCTGGCGTAATAGCGAAGAGGCCCGCA
CCGATCGCCCTTCCCAACAGTTGCGCAGCCTGAATGGCGAATGGG
[124 nt withheld, positions 10546-10669]
C
[91 nt withheld, positions 10671-10761]
A
[49 nt withheld, positions 10763-10811]
CCTTTGACGTTGGAGTCCACGTTCTTT
[37 nt withheld, positions 10839-10875]
ACCCTATCTCGGTCTATTCTTTTGATTTATAAGGGATTTTGCCGATTTCGGCCTATTGGTTAAAAAATGA
GCTGATTTAACAAAAATTTAACGCGAATTTTAACAAAATATTAACGCTTACAATTTAG
