Features (pLannotate 1.2.2; 24 found; start..end, strand, type, name):
      1..271     +  protein_bind   tetracycline response element: contains seven copies of the tetracycline operator tetO tetracycline repressor TetR
    341..456     +  intron         gpdA intron: gpdA; intron from the Aspergillus nidulans glyceraldehyde-3-phosphate dehydrogenase gene (Punt et al., 1990)
    476..601     +  CDS            LUCI_PHOPY (fragment): Experimental evidence at protein level: Swiss-Prot protein existence level 1. Produces green light with a wavelength of 562 nm. From Photinus pyralis (Common eastern firefly) (Lampyris pyralis).
    675..2213    +  CDS            LUCI_PHOPY (fragment): Experimental evidence at protein level: Swiss-Prot protein existence level 1. Produces green light with a wavelength of 562 nm. From Photinus pyralis (Common eastern firefly) (Lampyris pyralis).
   2307..3650    +  CDS            kivr: BEA2_BEABA - Experimental evidence at protein level: Swiss-Prot protein existence level 1. Ketoisovalerate reductase; part of the gene cluster that mediates the biosynthesis of beauvericin (BEA), a non-ribosomal cyclic hexadepsipeptide that shows antibiotic, antifungal, insecticidal, and cancer cell antiproliferative and antihaptotactic activity (PubMed:18804027, PubMed:19105175, PubMed:27449895). Ketoisovalerate reductase BEA2 catalyzes the NADPH-specific reduction of ketoisovaleric acid to hydroxyisovalerate, a precursor for beauvericin biosynthesis (PubMed:19105175, PubMed:27449895). The no
   3677..4071    +  terminator     trpC terminator (fragment): trpC; transcription terminator from the Aspergillus nidulans trpC gene (Punt et al., 1987)
   4753..5583    +  CDS            pyrG: PYRF_ASPNG - Also known as pyrA. Protein inferred from homology: Swiss-Prot protein existence level 3. From Aspergillus niger.
   5585..5656    +  CDS            pyrG (fragment): PYRF_ASPNG - Also known as pyrA. Protein inferred from homology: Swiss-Prot protein existence level 3. From Aspergillus niger.
   6302..6325    -  misc_feature   MCS (fragment): pBluescript multiple cloning site
   6334..6352    -  promoter       T7 promoter: promoter for bacteriophage T7 RNA polymerase
   6355..6501    +  CDS            lacZα (fragment): LacZα fragment of β-galactosidase; lacZ fragment
   6517..6945    +  rep_origin     f1 ori (sequence partly withheld): f1 bacteriophage origin of replication; arrow indicates direction of (+) strand synthesis
   6998..7102    +  promoter       AmpR promoter: bla
   7103..7963    +  CDS            AmpR: β-lactamase; bla; confers resistance to ampicillin, carbenicillin, and related antibiotics
   8134..8722    +  rep_origin     ori: high-copy-number ColE1/pMB1/pBR322/pUC origin of replication
   8905..8997    +  CDS            lacI (fragment): lac repressor; lacI; The lac repressor binds to the lac operator to inhibit transcription in E. coli. This inhibition can be relieved by adding lactose or isopropyl-β-D-thiogalactopyranoside (IPTG).
   9010..9031    +  protein_bind   CAP binding site: CAP binding activates transcription in the presence of cAMP. E. coli catabolite activator protein
   9046..9076    +  promoter       lac promoter: promoter for the E. coli lac operon
   9080..9102    +  protein_bind   lac operator (fragment): The lac repressor binds to the lac operator to inhibit transcription in E. coli. This inhibition can be relieved by adding lactose or isopropyl-β-D-thiogalactopyranoside (IPTG). lac repressor encoded by lacI
   9145..9163    +  promoter       T3 promoter: promoter for bacteriophage T3 RNA polymerase
   9175..9216    -  misc_feature   MCS (fragment): pBluescript multiple cloning site
   9216..9723    +  promoter       gpdA promoter (fragment): gpdA; promoter from the Aspergillus nidulans glyceraldehyde-3-phosphate dehydrogenase gene (Punt et al., 1990)
   9772..9887    +  intron         gpdA intron: gpdA; intron from the Aspergillus nidulans glyceraldehyde-3-phosphate dehydrogenase gene (Punt et al., 1990)
   9905..10651   +  CDS            rtTA-Advanced: improved tetracycline-controlled transactivator In the Tet-On® system, rtTA-Advanced binds to the Tet-responsive element and stimulates transcription only in the presence of tetracycline or doxycycline.
>Addgene plasmid #106263 | pTS35.41 | addgene full sequence | sequence record 205420 | Addgene NGS Result
TCCCTATCAGTGATAGAGAAAAGTGAAAGTCGAGTTTACCACTCCCTATCAGTGATAGAGAAAAGTGAAA
GTCGAGTTTACCACTCCCTATCAGTGATAGAGAAAAGTGAAAGTCGAGTTTACCACTCCCTATCAGTGAT
AGAGAAAAGTGAAAGTCGAGTTTACCACTCCCTATCAGTGATAGAGAAAAGTGAAAGTCGAGTTTACCAC
TCCCTATCAGTGATAGAGAAAAGTGAAAGTCGAGTTTACCACTCCCTATCAGTGATAGAGAAAAGTGAAA
GTCGAGCTCCCCATCTTCAGTATATTCATCTTCCCATCCAAGAACCTTTATTTCCCCTAAGTAAGTACTT
TGCTACATCCATACTCCATCCTTCCCATCCCTTATTCCTTTGAACCTTTCAGTTCGAGCTTTCCCACTTC
ATCGCAGCTTGACTAACAGCTACCCCGCTTGAGCAGACATCACCGTTTAAACACCATGGAGGACGCCAAG
AACATCAAGAAGGGCCCCGCCCCCTTCTACCCCCTCGAGGACGGCACCGCCGGCGAGCAGCTCCACAAGG
CCATGAAGCGCTACGCCCTCGTCCCCGGCACCATCGCCTTCGTAGGTTTCCTCCAGCTCTCGCCTCCAGC
ACCCGAGGCACACCTCGGGCATCTTCACAACAACAGACACTGACATCTCATTCTCACAGACCGACGCCCA
CATCGAGGTCAACATCACCTACGCCGAGTACTTCGAGATGTCCGTCCGCCTCGCCGAGGCCATGAAGCGC
TACGGCCTCAACACCAACCACCGCATCGTCGTCTGCTCCGAGAACTCCCTCCAGTTCTTCATGCCCGTCC
TCGGCGCCCTCTTCATCGGCGTCGCCGTCGCCCCCGCCAACGACATCTACAACGAGCGCGAGCTCCTCAA
CTCCATGAACATCTCCCAGCCCACCGTCGTCTTCGTCTCCAAGAAGGGCCTCCAGAAGATCCTCAACGTC
CAGAAGAAGCTCCCCATCATCCAGAAGATCATCATCATGGACTCCAAGACCGACTACCAGGGCTTCCAGT
CCATGTACACCTTCGTCACCTCCCACCTCCCCCCCGGCTTCAGCGAGTACGACTTCGTCCCCGAGTCCTT
CGACCGCGACAAGACCATCGCCCTCATCATGAACTCCTCCGGCTCCACCGGCCTCCCCAAGGGCGTCGCC
CTCCCCCACCGCACCGCCTGCGTCCGCTTCTCCCACGCCCGCGACCCCATCTTCGGCAACCAGATCATCC
CCGACACCGCCATCCTCTCCGTCGTCCCCTTCCACCACGGCTTCGGCATGTTCACCACCCTCGGCTACCT
CATCTGCGGCTTCCGCGTCGTCCTCATGTACCGCTTCGAGGAGGAGCTCTTCCTCCGCTCCCTCCAGGAC
TACAAGATCCAGTCCGCCCTCCTCGTCCCCACCCTCTTCTCCTTCTTCGCCAAGTCCACCCTCATCGACA
AGTACGACCTCTCCAACCTCCACGAGATCGCCTCCGGCGGCGCCCCCCTCTCCAAGGAGGTCGGCGAGGC
CGTCGCCAAGCGCTTCCACCTCCCCGGCATCCGCCAGGGCTACGGCCTCACCGAGACCACCTCCGCCATC
CTCATCACCCCCGAGGGCGACGACAAGCCCGGCGCCGTCGGCAAGGTCGTCCCCTTCTTCGAGGCCAAGG
TCGTCGACCTCGACACCGGCAAGACCCTCGGCGTCAACCAGCGCGGCGAGCTCTGCGTCCGCGGCCCCAT
GATCATGTCCGGCTACGTCAACAACCCCGAGGCCACCAACGCCCTCATCGACAAGGACGGCTGGCTCCAC
TCCGGCGACATCGCCTACTGGGACGAGGACGAGCACTTCTTCATCGTCGACCGCCTCAAGTCCCTCATCA
AGTACAAGGGCTACCAGGTCGCCCCCGCCGAGCTCGAGTCCATCCTCCTCCAGCACCCCAACATCTTCGA
CGCCGGCGTCGCCGGCCTCCCCGACGACGACGCCGGCGAGCTCCCCGCCGCCGTCGTCGTCCTCGAGCAC
GGCAAGACCATGACCGAGAAGGAGATCGTCGACTACGTCGCCTCCCAGGTCACCACCGCCAAGAAGCTCC
GCGGCGGCGTCGTCTTCGTCGACGAGGTCCCCAAGGGCCTCACCGGCAAGCTCGACGCCCGCAAGATCCG
CGAGATCCTCATCAAGGCCAAGAAGGGCGGCAAGTCCAAGCTCGGCTCCGGCGCCACCAACTTCTCCCTC
CTGAAGCAGGCCGGTGACGTCGAGGAGAACCCCGGCCCCATGGAAAAGCCTGTGGCCTCACAAGTCCACC
CCAGCTGGCTAACAGCTCTTCTACCTGAATCCAGAATACCCCCCAAGCTGTTTGCCTGGTCCTCAGCCAA
CATCCGCCCAGCAAGCTCCTCCAAGCTCGGAGGCTCTGCCACCAACATCCACCATGCAGAGTGTTCACAT
CCAACCCCAAACTCCACAGCAAGCTCTGAGCAGCGCATCTTCATCGTTGGTCCCGGCAACATAGGTAGGC
TCTACGCAAGCCACATGGTCCGCCGCCCAAATCCCCTCCCCATCACTCTCGTCGTCCCCAGAAAGGAACT
CCTATCGCAATGGGCAGGCTGTGAAGGCGTGGGCCTTATAGACCCGGGTCGCGGCAAGGTCCTCAAAAGC
AAGCGCTTCACCGTCGAGTGGTGGACGGAGACTAGACCACAGTATGGTCCTGTGAGAGAGGTGGCAGACG
GAAAGAAGCTGCGCAACGTGTTCATATCCACAAAGGCATCCGCTGGGCTGGCCGAGGCAGATCGTCTTCG
TCGGTATTTGGGCAAGTGTAGTTCTGTCGTCTTTGCGCAGAACGGAGTATGCAAGCTGTGGCCTCCTCAT
GGGCCGTTATACGTCGCCGGTCGATACCCTCCTGGTGATGCTCCTACCTTCTCATCCTGCGTCGTGAATC
ATGGCGTTGCATCAGCGGGGCCTTTTCTGAGCATTCACGCAGCTCCGGCAGATGCATCCATCGGACCTGT
CCTCTGGCCTTCCCATCCGATGCCGCACAAGAAACCCCTGAACGACTTCTTCACAAGATACATTGCTACT
ACACCCTTCCTAAACACAAAGCAAGTTTCCTCTGGTGAGCTCTGGCTTATTCAGCTGGAGAAACTTGTTA
CCAATGCCGCCATCAACCCCCTCACAGCTTTGCTACGCTGCAAAACGGGACAGCTGTTCACAACCCATGA
CCCCACAGACCCTCTTACGCGCGTGCTGGACAGGTTGCTATGGCAGGCCAGCGCCGTGATTCAGGGTCTT
ATCAACCACGACGCGAGTGTCGACATCGTCGCTTCCTACGCCGAGCACCTCCACCAGACCGAACCAAGCA
GCGACTCAAGCCTTGTCGCAGTACGGACCAAGTTAACAGAGCGGTTCTCCCAGCCTACCTTGAGAGCGAA
GCTATTCGCCTTTGGTCGCAAGATATACGAGCATCGCAGCTCGATGCTTCAGGATGTTGAGGCCGGCAGG
AAAACGGAGATAAGAGATTTCAACGGGTGGGTTGTGGATATGGCGAGTTTTCTGGGGACGGGGCTGAATG
TGAGCGTGCATCAGAGTTTGATTGTGCTGATTGAACGCGGTGAGGTTTTGAACAAGGATGAGTTGGCTAG
GAGGACATTATAAGTTTAAACAGTAGATGCCGACCGGGATCCACTTAACGTTACTGAAATCATCAAACAG
CTTGACGAATCTGGATATAAGATCGTTGGTGTCGATGTCAGCTCCGGAGTTGAGACAAATGGTGTTCAGG
ATCTCGATAAGATACGTTCATTTGTCCAAGCAGCAAAGAGTGCCTTCTAGTGATTTAATAGCTCCATGTC
AACAAGAATAAAACGCGTTTCGGGTTTACCTCTTCCAGATACAGCTCATCTGCAATGCATTAATGCATTG
GACCTCGCAACCCTAGTACGCCCTTCAGGCTCCGGCGAAGCAGAAGAATAGCTTAGCAGAGTCTATTTTC
ATTTTCGGGAGACGAGATCAAGCAGATCAACGGTCGTCAAGAGACCTACGAGACTGAGGAATCCGCTCTT
GGCTCCACGCGGGCGCGCCTCGGTCGCTCACTGTTCCTTTACGGATATGTGTACTCCGGCAAGCCGCGGG
GTCGCGGTCGTTTGTACGGCAGCTTCTACTTGCTTGCACAGGGAGCTCTCTGGGGCTTGACGTCTTTTGG
AGTTGCGAGGGAGTTGATTTCCTACTTCTAAGTTTGGACTGAATCCGTGGTGTGATTGAGGTGATTGGCG
ATGTTTGGCTATACCAGCTATATGTAATAATCTCTACTGTATACTACTATTCAACGCATTTTACTATGCG
TGCTGCTAGGGTCGGCAATGACAATGGCAATCTGACTGACGTGGTCTATTTCTCCATGTGCAGCAGGGAA
TACGAGCTCCAATGGACCTCGGGAGTGGCACAGTCAATGGCAAGGAAACTCCGCCTTTGCAGGTGTGGCT
GAACCCCACGGGTCGGAGGCGGAGCAATCCACCCCCGATGTGGCTGGTGCGTGGAGGGGCTCGCGATGAT
TTTACTGAGCTTGCTTTTCTTGTCGACATTGAACATTGTCCTTGGTCTTCCTTCAGATTTAAGGGTCAGT
CACTGCTACATTTCTCAGTAGTATCCGCGCACGTCTCTGGATTTACGAATCAGGGTCCACCAGTCGAAAC
TTCGAACTACTCTCATTATACAATCCTCTTTCCATTCCCGCATTAACCCCTCCATCAACACCATGTCCTC
CAAGTCGCAATTGACCTACACTGCCCGTGCCAGCAAGCATCCCAATGCTCTGGCGAAGAGGCTGTTCGAG
ATTGCCGAGGCCAAGAAGACCAATGTGACTGTCTCGGCTGACGTTACCACCACTAAGGAGCTACTAGATC
TTGCTGACCGTAGGCCGACCCGCTACTCTGCCTGATTATGCTGCATGCAAACTTATTAACGGTGATACCG
GACTGCAGGTCTCGGTCCCTACATTGCCGTGATCAAAACCCACATCGATATCCTCTCTGATTTCAGCAAC
GAGACCATTGAGGGACTTAAGGCTCTCGCGCAGAAGCACAACTTTCTCATCTTCGAGGACCGCAAGTTCA
TTGACATCGGCAACACGGTCCAGAAGCAATACCACGGCGGTACCCTCCGTATCTCGGAATGGGCCCACAT
CATCAACTGCAGCATTCTCCCTGGTGAGGGTATCGTCGAGGCTCTCGCTCAGACGGCGTCTGCACCGGAC
TTCGCATACGGCCCCGAACGCGGTCTGTTGATCTTGGCAGAGATGACCTCTAAGGGCTCCTTGGCTACCG
GCCAGTACACTACTTCCTCGGTCGATTATGCCCGGAAATACAAGAACTTCGTTATGGGATTCGTGTCGAC
GCGCGCGTTGGGTGAGGTGCAGTCGGAAGTCAGCTCTCCTTCGGATGAGGAGGACTTTGTGGTCTTCACG
ACTGGTGTGAACATTTCTTCCAAGGGAGATAAGCTTGGTCAGCAGTACCAGACGCCCGGATCGGCTATCG
GCCGGGGTGCTGACTTCATTATCGCGGGTCGCGGTATCTACGCCGCGCCGGATCGATCCGGTGCAGGCTG
CGCAACAGTATCAGAAGGAGGGGTGGGAAGCCTACCTGGCCCGTGTCGGCGGAAACTAATACTATAAAAG
GAGGATCGAAGTTCTGATGGTTATGAATGATATAGAAATGCAACTTGCCGCAACGGATACGGAAGCGGAA
ACGGACCAATGTCGAGCACGGGTAGTCAGACTGCGGCATCGGATGTCCAAACGGTATTGATCCTGCAGGC
TACTATGGTGTGGCACAAGGATCAATGCGGTACGACGATTTGATGCAGATAAGCAGGCTGCGAAGTAGTA
ACTCTTGCGTAGAGAAAATGGCGACGGGTGGCTGATAAGGGCGGTGATAAGCTTAATTGTCATCGCAGAT
AAGCACTGCTGTCTTGCATCCAAGTCAGCGTCAGCAGAAATACGGGACTTCCGAAAGTATATGGCAAAAT
TAAAGAACTTGACTCTCCAGCAATGTTTTGCCCTGACCGTCGCTAAAACGTTACTACCCCTATACCCGTC
TGTTTGTCCCAGCCCGAGGCATTAGGTCTGACTGACAGCACGGCGCCATGCGGGCTTGGGACGCCATGTC
CGTCGCGTGATAAGGGTTGATCCATGCAGCTACTATCCTTCCATCGTTCCATTCCCATCCTTGTCCTATC
TCCATCCTTGAAACTTTACTAGTTTAGTTGGATGCTCGAGCTTGCTCTCGGCTACTCCGTCGGCGCGCCT
TGCGGCCGCCACCGCGGTGGAGCTCCAATTCGCCCTATAGTGAGTCGTATTACAATTCACTGGCCGTCGT
TTTACAACGTCGTGACTGGGAAAACCCTGGCGTTACCCAACTTAATCGCCTTGCAGCACATCCCCCTTTC
GCCAGCTGGCGTAATAGCGAAGAGGCCCGCACCGATCGCCCTTCCCAACAGTTGCGCAGCCGAAAAGTGC
CACCTG
[124 nt withheld, positions 6517-6640]
C
[91 nt withheld, positions 6642-6732]
A
[49 nt withheld, positions 6734-6782]
CCTTTGACGTTGGAGTCCACGTTCTTT
[37 nt withheld, positions 6810-6846]
ACCCTATCTCGGTCTATTCTTTTGATTTATAAGGGATTTTGCCGATTTCGGCCTATTGGTTAAAAAATGA
GCTGATTTAACAAAAATTTAACGCGAATTTTAACAAAATATTAACGCTTACAATTTCCATTCGCCATTCA
GGCTGMRTGTGCGCGGAACCCCTATTTGTTTATTTTTCTAAATACATTCAAATATGTATCCGCTCATGAG
ACAATAACCCTGATAAATGCTTCAATAATATTGAAAAAGGAAGAGTATGAGTATTCAACATTTCCGTGTC
GCCCTTATTCCCTTTTTTGCGGCATTTTGCCTTCCTGTTTTTGCTCACCCAGAAACGCTGGTGAAAGTAA
AAGATGCTGAAGATCAGTTGGGTGCACGAGTGGGTTACATCGAACTGGATCTCAACAGCGGTAAGATCCT
TGAGAGTTTTCGCCCCGAAGAACGTTTTCCAATGATGAGCACTTTTAAAGTTCTGCTATGTGGCGCGGTA
TTATCCCGTATTGACGCCGGGCAAGAGCAACTCGGTCGCCGCATACACTATTCTCAGAATGACTTGGTTG
AGTACTCACCAGTCACAGAAAAGCATCTTACGGATGGCATGACAGTAAGAGAATTATGCAGTGCTGCCAT
AACCATGAGTGATAACACTGCGGCCAACTTACTTCTGACAACGATCGGAGGACCGAAGGAGCTAACCGCT
TTTTTGCACAACATGGGGGATCATGTAACTCGCCTTGATCGTTGGGAACCGGAGCTGAATGAAGCCATAC
CAAACGACGAGCGTGACACCACGATGCCTGTAGCAATGGCAACAACGTTGCGCAAACTATTAACTGGCGA
ACTACTTACTCTAGCTTCCCGGCAACAATTAATAGACTGGATGGAGGCGGATAAAGTTGCAGGACCACTT
CTGCGCTCGGCCCTTCCGGCTGGCTGGTTTATTGCTGATAAATCTGGAGCCGGTGAGCGTGGGTCTCGCG
GTATCATTGCAGCACTGGGGCCAGATGGTAAGCCCTCCCGTATCGTAGTTATCTACACGACGGGGAGTCA
GGCAACTATGGATGAACGAAATAGACAGATCGCTGAGATAGGTGCCTCACTGATTAAGCATTGGTAACTG
TCAGACCAAGTTTACTCATATATACTTTAGATTGATTTAAAACTTCATTTTTAATTTAAAAGGATCTAGG
TGAAGATCCTTTTTGATAATCTCATGACCAAAATCCCTTAACGTGAGTTTTCGTTCCACTGAGCGTCAGA
CCCCGTAGAAAAGATCAAAGGATCTTCTTGAGATCCTTTTTTTCTGCGCGTAATCTGCTGCTTGCAAACA
AAAAAACCACCGCTACCAGCGGTGGTTTGTTTGCCGGATCAAGAGCTACCAACTCTTTTTCCGAAGGTAA
CTGGCTTCAGCAGAGCGCAGATACCAAATACTGTTCTTCTAGTGTAGCCGTAGTTAGGCCACCACTTCAA
GAACTCTGTAGCACCGCCTACATACCTCGCTCTGCTAATCCTGTTACCAGTGGCTGCTGCCAGTGGCGAT
AAGTCGTGTCTTACCGGGTTGGACTCAAGACGATAGTTACCGGATAAGGCGCAGCGGTCGGGCTGAACGG
GGGGTTCGTGCACACAGCCCAGCTTGGAGCGAACGACCTACACCGAACTGAGATACCTACAGCGTGAGCT
ATGAGAAAGCGCCACGCTTCCCGAAGGGAGAAAGGCGGACAGGTATCCGGTAAGCGGCAGGGTCGGAACA
GGAGAGCGCACGAGGGAGCTTCCAGGGGGAAACGCCTGGTATCTTTATAGTCCTGTCGGGTTTCGCCACC
TCTGACTTGAGCGTCGATTTTTGTGATGCTCGTCAGGGGGGCGGAGCCTATGGAAAAACGCCAGCAACGC
GGCCTTTTTACGGTTCCTGGCCTTTTGCTGGCCTTTTGCTCACATGTTCTTTCCTGCGTTATCCCCTGAT
TCTGTGGATAACCGTATTACCGCCTTTGAGTGAGCTGATACCGCTCGCCGCAGCCGAACGACCGAGCGCA
GCGAGTCAGTGAGCGAGGAAGCGGAAGAGCGCCCAATACGCAAACCGCCTCTCCCCGCGCGTTGGCCGAT
TCATTAATGCAGCTGGCACGACAGGTTTCCCGACTGGAAAGCGGGCAGTGAGCGCAACGCAATTAATGTG
AGTTAGCTCACTCATTAGGCACCCCAGGCTTTACACTTTATGCTTCCGGCTCGTATGTTGTGTGGAATTG
TGAGCGGATAACAATTTCACACAGGAAACAGCTATGACCATGATTACGCCAAGCTCGAAATTAACCCTCA
CTAAAGGGAACAAAAGCTGGTACCGGGCCCCCCCTCGAGGTCGACGGTATCGATAAGCTTCGGAGAATAT
GGAGCTTCATCGAATCACCGGCAGTAAGCGAAGGAGAATGTGAAGCCAGGGGTGTATAGCCGTCGGCGAA
ATAGCATGCCATTAACCTAGGTACAGAAGTCCAATTGCTTCCGATCTGGTAAAAGATTCACGAGATAGTA
CCTTCTCCGAAGTAGGTAGAGCGAGTACCCGGCGCGTAAGCTCCCTAATTGGCCCATCCGGCATCTGTAG
GGCGTCCAAATATCGTGCCTCTCCTGCTTTGCCCGGTGTATGAAACCGGAAAGGCCGCTCAGGAGCTGGC
CAGCGGCGCAGACCGGGAACACAAGCTGGCAGTCGACCCATCCGGTGCTCTGCACTCGACCTGCTGAGGT
CCCTCAGTCCCTGGTAGGCAGCTTTGCCCCGTCTGTCCGCCCGGTGTGTCGGCGGGGTTGACAAGGTCGT
TGCGTCAGTCCAACATTTGTTGCCATATTTTCCTGCTCTCCCCACCAGCTGCTCTTTTCTTTTCTCTTTC
TTTTCCCATCTTCAGTATATTCATCTTCCCATCCAAGAACCTTTATTTCCCCTAAGTAAGTACTTTGCTA
CATCCATACTCCATCCTTCCCATCCCTTATTCCTTTGAACCTTTCAGTTCGAGCTTTCCCACTTCATCGC
AGCTTGACTAACAGCTACCCCGCTTGAGCAGACATCACCGAATTCACCATGTCTAGACTGGACAAGAGCA
AAGTCATAAACGGCGCTCTGGAATTACTCAATGGAGTCGGTATCGAAGGCCTGACGACAAGGAAACTCGC
TCAAAAGCTGGGAGTTGAGCAGCCTACCCTGTACTGGCACGTGAAGAACAAGCGGGCCCTGCTCGATGCC
CTGCCAATCGAGATGCTGGACAGGCATCATACCCACTTCTGCCCCCTGGAAGGCGAGTCATGGCAAGACT
TTCTGCGGAACAACGCCAAGTCATTCCGCTGTGCTCTCCTCTCACATCGCGACGGGGCTAAAGTGCATCT
CGGCACCCGCCCAACAGAGAAACAGTACGAAACCCTGGAAAATCAGCTCGCGTTCCTGTGTCAGCAAGGC
TTCTCCCTGGAGAACGCACTGTACGCTCTGTCCGCCGTGGGCCACTTTACACTGGGCTGCGTATTGGAGG
AACAGGAGCATCAAGTAGCAAAAGAGGAAAGAGAGACACCTACCACCGATTCTATGCCCCCACTTCTGAG
ACAAGCAATTGAGCTGTTCGACCGGCAGGGAGCCGAACCTGCCTTCCTTTTCGGCCTGGAACTAATCATA
TGTGGCCTGGAGAAACAGCTAAAGTGCGAAAGCGGCGGGCCGGCCGACGCCCTTGACGATTTTGACTTAG
ACATGCTCCCAGCCGATGCCCTTGACGACTTTGACCTTGATATGCTGCCTGCTGACGCTCTTGACGATTT
TGACCTTGACATGCTCCCCGGGTAACTAAGTAAGGATCCACTAGTACAGCAGAAGAATCTCTCTCCGCTG
TTGCTTCAGTGTCTGCCATGCATTAACTTCATCCTACTGTCCTACCCGCAGTACCCATTCACATTTGCGG
CAGATACCAGGTTGTTTTCTATTCCCTCGGTTCTTCAGTTCTTCAGATATTACATTACTCGAGAAATTGG
CGGCGATGCAGGAGTTTGGTTGGTTTTAATTGTTTCAGTCTCCTTGACCTGATTTGTATGACATGCAATG
TTTCGACGGAAGACTATCTCGGTGAATATACGTCATGAATCATGCGGCCGCGCGTATCACGAGGCCCTTT
CGTCTTCACTCGAGTTTACCAC
